>Addgene plasmid #153637 | pGBW-m4252953 | addgene full sequence | sequence record 300601 | Ginkgo NGS Result
GGCCCGAACCCTGCGTCCTGCGACGGAGAAAAGCCTACCGCACACCTACCGGCTGGTGGCCCCACCCTGC
ATTATAAGCCAACAGAACGGGTGACGTCACGACACGACGAGGGCGCGCGCTCCCAAAGGTACGGGTGCAC
TGCCCAACGGCACCGCCATAACTGCCGCCCCCGCAACAGACGACAAACCGAGTTCTCCAGTCAGTGACAA
ACTTCACGTCAGGGTCCCCAGATGGTGCCCAGCCCATCTCACCCGAATAAGAGCTTTCCCGCATTAGCGA
AGGGCTCAAGACCTTGGGTTCTTGCCGCCCACCATGCCCCCCACCTTGTTTCAACGACCTCACAGCCCGC
CTCACAAGCGTCTTCCATTCAAGACTCGGGAACAGCCGCCATTTTGCTGCGCTCCCCCCAACCCCCAGTT
CAGGGCAACCTTGCTCGCGGACCCAGACTACAGCCCTTGGCGGTCTCTCCACACGCTTCCGTCCCACCGA
GCGGCCCGGCGGCCACGAAAGCCCCGGCCAGCCCAGCAGCCCGCTACTCACCAAGTGACGATCACAGCGA
TCCACAAACAAGAACCGCGACCCAAATCCCGGCTGCGACGGAACTAGCTGTGCCACACCCGGCGCGTCCT
TATATAATCATCGGCGTTCACCGCCCCACGGAGATCCCTCCGCAGAATCGCCGAGAAGGGACTACTTTTC
CTCGCCTGTTCCGCTCTCTGGAAAGAAAACCAGTGCCCTAGAGTCACCCAAGTCCCGTCCTAAAATGTCC
TTCTGCTGATACTGGGGTTCTAAGGCCGAGTCTTATGAGCAGCGGGCCGCTGTCCTGAGCGTCCGGGCGG
AAGGATCAGGACGCTCCTGCGCCCTTCGTCTGACGTGGCAGCGCTCGCCGTGACGAGGGGGGCGCCCGCG
GGAGGCGCCAAAACCCGGCGCGGAGGCCAGGCGCGCCCCGATTTCGATATTCCTCGGATCTCGGATAGAT
CGGGATTGAGGATGTAGGTTGAACTTCTCTCGGGTGATCCCGATCTCGGATATTCGGGATTGGAGTAATA
CCTGGCGATAGGCGCTGCCAAGCAATAGCCAAGGCGCAAGGCCGGCCAAGAGACTTGCGATAGTTCGTTC
GAGAGGTAGCCTGCAAGATGGATCGGACGAAAGGTTTGAAGATTTTCCGACGAGGGCCTTGGAGAGTTCG
GAAATTTAAATGCAACTATGGATGAACGAAATAGACAGATCGCTGAGATAGGTGCCTCACTGATTAAGCA
TTGGTAACTGTCAGACCAAGTTTACTCATATATACTTTAGATTGATTTAAAACTTCATTTTTAATTTAAA
AGGATCTAGGTGAAGATCCTTTTTGATAATCTCATGACCAAAATCCCTTAACGTGAGTTTTCGTTCCACT
GAGCGTCAGACCCCGTAGAAAAGATCAAAGGATCTTCTTGAGATCCTTTTTTTCTGCGCGTAATCTGCTG
CTTGCAAACAAAAAAACCACCGCTACCAGCGGTGGTTTGTTTGCCGGATCAAGAGCTACCAACTCTTTTT
CCGAAGGTAACTGGCTTCAGCAGAGCGCAGATACCAAATACTGTTCTTCTAGTGTAGCCGTAGTTAGGCC
ACCACTTCAAGAACTCTGTAGCACCGCCTACATACCTCGCTCTGCTAATCCTGTTACCAGTGGCTGCTGC
CAGTGGCGATAAGTCGTGTCTTACCGGGTTGGACTCAAGACGATAGTTACCGGATAAGGCGCAGCGGTCG
GGCTGAACGGGGGGTTCGTGCACACAGCCCAGCTTGGAGCGAACGACCTACACCGAACTGAGATACCTAC
AGCGTGAGCTATGAGAAAGCGCCACGCTTCCCGAAGGGAGAAAGGCGGACAGGTATCCGGTAAGCGGCAG
GGTCGGAACAGGAGAGCGCACGAGGGAGCTTCCAGGGGGAAACGCCTGGTATCTTTATAGTCCTGTCGGG
TTTCGCCACCTCTGACTTGAGCGTCGATTTTTGTGATGCTCGTCAGGGGGGCGGAGCCTATGGAAAAACG
CCAGCAACGCGGCCTTTTTACGGTTCCTGGCCTTTTGCTGGCCTTTTGCTCACATGATTTAAATGAAACT
CGTAATCGGAGAACGGGTGCAATAGCAAGGACCAGATCGAACTTGACTGACGCAATTCTGAGCGTAGTCG
AAACCCAGACAAGTCGATCTCGCCAAGTAGCTGACTTGACTGGTTAATTAAGTTTCGATAGCCCAAGGTA
ACCAATGAGATTAGGGAGGGAAGAAAGTTTGATGAACTACTTCTGACCCCTAGTGGTGTCCAGAAAAGAC
CATTAAAGGAATGTCTTGATCGAAATCGAGAGATCGCCTGCAGGATAGCTGACGACCTTAAGGATAAATT
TCTGGTAAGGAGGACACGTATGGAAGTGGGCAAGTTGGGGAAGCCGTATCCGTTGCTGAATCTGGCATAT
GTGGGAGTATAAGACGCGCAGCGTCGCATCAGGCATTTTTTTCTGCGCCAATGCCGGTAGATAGCAATCC
GGCCCGAGGGGCACAAAAAACCCCTCAAGACCCGTTTAGAGGCCCCAAGGGGTTATGCTACGATACCGAT
AGAGATGGGCCAATACCACATTTGTAGAGGTTTTACTTGCTTTAAAAAACCTCCCACACCTCCCCCTGAA
CCTGAAACATAAAATGAATGCAATTGTTGTTGTTAACTTGTTTATTGCAGCTTATAATGGTTACAAATAA
AGCAATAGCATCACAAATTTCACAAATAAAGCATTTTTTTCACTGCATTCTAGTTGTGGTTTGTCCAAAC
TCATCAATGTATCTTATCATGTCTGTGAGCTGAAGGTACGCTGTATCTCAGTCAGTCAAGCTAGCAGAGG
CCTGCGGATCCTTAACTGTCCATGTGCTGCCTCTCGAACTTAGCTGCCGCGGTTTCTTTCGACTGAAAGT
AAAGGTTTTCGGCGTGACATGTCTCATTATGATCTTGTAACTCCAGACTGAACCAAAAAATGATTAGCAT
AATGAGCACCAGAAAAAGCAGGAAAGCCAAGAAGCACAGATAAAAGTCGATGAGCGATAGTTCTATCATG
GTGGCGGCCGCTGGCGGGTGTGTCGAGTGGATGGTAGGATCGACAAAGATCTGATCTGACGGTTCACTAA
ACCAGCTCTGCTTATATAGACCTCCCACCGTACACGCCTACCGCCCATTTGCGTCAATGGGGCGGAGTTG
TTACGACATTTTGGAAAGTCCCGTTGATTTTGGTGCCAAAACAAACTCCCATTGACGTCAATGGGGTGGA
GACTTGGAAATCCCCGTGAGTCAAACCGCTATCCACGCCCATTGATGTACTGCCAAAACCGCATCAGCAT
GGTAATAGCGATGACTAATACGTAGATGTACTGCCAAGTAGGAAAGTCCCATAAGGTCATGTACTGGGCA
TAATGCCAGGCGGGCCATTTACCGTCATTGACGTCAATAGGGGGCGTACTTGGCATATGATACACTTGAT
GTACTGCCAAGTGGGCAGTTTACCGTAAATACTCCACCCATTGACGTCAATGGAAAGTCCCTATTGGCGT
TACTATGGGAACATACGTCATTATTGACGTCAATGGGCGGGGGTCGTTGGGCGGTCAGCCAGGCGGGCCA
TTTACCGTAAGTTATGTAACGCGGAACTCCATATATGGGCTATGAACTAATGACCCCGTAATTGATTACT
AGATCTGGCTACACTCGATCAGCAGTTAGATAATAAAATCGCTATCCATCGAAGATGGATGTGTGTTGGT
TTTTTGTGTGTGTAACGCAACGATTGATAGCATAACCCCTTGGGGCCTCTAAACGGGTCTTGAGGGGTTT
TTTGAATTGAGAGGTAGCTGAAGCTGCTGTTATGACCACTAGAGGGAAGAAGATACCTGTGGAGCTAATG
GTCCAAGATGTCGGGAGCCGCGATCGCTGCCAAAAAGGTAAGCTGACGATAGCTGACGAGATTCGATGCC
CGACGAGCAAATGAGCGCCACGGCTGTTCGCGTAAGCTCGAAACGACGGAGATTCGATAGAGCCAGAGTC
GAGTTTAAACGATTCGGGATCTTAAGGATAAATTTCTGGTAAGGAGGACACGTATGGAAGTGGGCAAGTT
GGGGAAGCCGTATCCGTTGCTGAATCTGGCATATGTGGGAGTATAAGACGCGCAGCGTCGCATCAGGCAT
TTTTTTCTGCGCCAATGCACCTAGAATCGGTTACCAATGCTTAATCAGTGAGGCACCTATCTCAGCGATC
TGTCTATTTCGTTCATCCATAGTTGCCTGACTCCCCGTCGTGTAGATAACTACGATACGGGAGGGCTTAC
CATCTGGCCCCAGTGCTGCAATGATACCGCGAGACCCACGCTCACCGGCTCCAGATTTATCAGCAATAAA
CCAGCCAGCCGGAAGGGCCGAGCGCAGAAGTGGTCCTGCAACTTTATCCGCCTCCATCCAGTCTATCAAC
TGTTGCCGGGAAGCTAGAGTAAGTAGTTCGCCAGTTAATAGTTTACGCAAGGTTGTTGCCATTGCTACAG
GCATCGTGGTGTCACGCTCGTCGTTTGGTATGGCTTCATTCAGCTCCGGTTCCCAACGATCAAGGCGAGT
TACATGATCCCCCATGTTGTGCAAAAAAGCGGTTAGCTCCTTCGGTCCTCCAATCGTTGTCAGAAGTAAG
TTGGCCGCAGTGTTATCACTCATGGTTATGGCAGCACTGCATAATTCTCTTACTGTCATGCCATCCGTAA
GATGCTTTTCTGTGACTGGTGAATACTCAACCAAGTCATTCTGAGAATAGTGTATGCGGCGACCGAGTTG
CTCTTGCCCGGCGTCAATACGGGATAATACCGCGCCACATAGCAGAACTTTAAAAGTGCTCATCATTGGA
AAGCGTTCTTCGGGGCGAAAACTCTCAAGGATCTTACCGCTGTTGAGATCCAGTTCGATGTAACCCACTC
GCGCACCCAACTGATCTTCAGCATCTTTTACTTTCACCAGCGTTTCTGGGTGAGCAAAAACAGGAAGGCA
AAATGCCGCAAAAAAGGGAATAAGGGCGACACGGAAATGTTGAATACTCATGCGAAAGCCTCCTGCTGAT
CCTGTCTCTTGATAGATGTTTGCAAAAGCTAGGACTCGATTATACGTTGACCGATCAGACTATCAATATC
TAGGTTTAAACAGATCGGTACGCTGCCGTGACCAGGCTTGAGTACAATATCTGACGATTGGACTTCCTGG
GTCCCAAGCTGGATTCCGACTGGCTGACTGCCAAGCAACGATATGGATCGTCGAGACTCGCACTGAGAGG
ATCGTTCTCGGTACACCAGGCGCGCCTAGCGTTACACACACAAAAAACCAACACACATCCATCTTCGATG
GATAGCGATTTTATTATCTAAGACTAGGCTTACATACTAGCTTATTCCTTTGCCCTCGGACGAGTGCTGG
GGCGTCGGTTTCCACTATCGGCGAGTACTTCTACACAGCCATCGGTCCAGACGGCGGCGCTTCTGCGGGC
GATTTGTGTACGCCCGACAGTCCCGGCTCCGGATCGGACGATTGCGTCGCATCGACCCTGCGCCCAAGCT
GCATCATCGAAATTGCCGTCAACCAAGCTCTGATAGAGTTGGTCAAGACCAATGCGGAGCATATACGCCC
GGAGCCGGGGCGATCCTGCAAGCTCCGGATGCCTCCGCTCGAAGTAGCGCGTCTGCTGCTCCATACAAGC
CAACCACGGCCTCCAGAAGAAGATGTTGGCGACCTCGTATTGGGAATCCCCGAACATCGCCTCGCTCCAG
TCAATGACCGCTGTTATGCGGCCATTGTCCGTCAGGACATTGTTGGAGCCGAAATCCGCGTGCACGAGGT
GCCGGACTTCGGGGCAGTCCTCGGCCCAAAGCATCAGCTCATCGAGAGCCTGCGCGACGGACGCACTGAC
GGTGTCGTCCATCACAGTTTGCCAGTGATACACATGGGGATCAGCAATCGCGCATATGAAATCACGCCAT
GTAGTGTATTGACCGATTCCTTGCGGTCCGAATGGGCCGAACCCGCTCGTCTGGCTAAGATCGGCGGCAG
CGATGGCATCCATTGCCTCCGCGACCGGCTGCAGAACAGCGGGCAGTTCGGTTTCAGGCAGGTCTTGCAA
CGTGACACCCTGTGCACGGCGGGAGATGCAATAGGTCAGGCTCTCGCTGAACTCCCCAATGTCAAGCACT
TCCGGAATCGGGAGCGCGGCGGATGCAAAGTGCCGATAAACATAACGATCTTTGTAGAAACCATCGGCGC
AGCTATTTACCCGCAGGACATATCCACGCCCTCCTACATCGAAGCTGAAAGCACGAGATTCTTCGCCCTC
CGAGAGCTGCATCAGGTCGGAGACGCTGTCGAACTTTTCGATCAGAAACTTCTCGACAGACGTCGCGGTG
AGTTCAGGCTTTTTACCCATGTTGTCTAACAAAAAAGCCAAAAACGGCCAGAATTTAGCGGACAATTTAC
AAGTCTAACACTGAAAATTACATATTGACCCAAATGATTACATTTCAAAAGGTGCCTAAAAAACTTCACA
AAACACACTCGCCAACCCCGAGCGCATAGTTCAAAACCGGAGCTTCAGCTACTTAAGAAGATAGGTACAT
AAAACCGACCAAAGAAACTGACGCCTCACTTATCCCTCCCCTCACCAGAGGTCCGGCGCCTGTCGATTCA
GGAGAGCCTACCCTA
Features (pLannotate 1.2.2; 19 found; start..end, strand, type, name):
   1202..1266    +  CDS            bla(M) (fragment): β-lactamase lacking the signal sequence; bla(M); allows cytosolic expression of β-lactamase
   1438..2026    +  rep_origin     ori: high-copy-number ColE1/pMB1/pBR322/pUC origin of replication
   2252..2323    -  misc_feature   3' β-globin insulator: insulator downstream of the human β-globin locus (Farrell et al., 2002)
   2368..2504    -  terminator     rrnG terminator: transcription terminator from the E. coli ribosomal RNA rrnG operon (Albrechtsen et al., 1991)
   2534..2580    -  terminator     T7 terminator: transcription terminator for bacteriophage T7 RNA polymerase
   2603..2672    +  CDS            large T antigen (fragment): large T antigen from SV40 (simian virus 40)
   2695..2816    +  polyA_signal   SV40 poly(A) signal: SV40 polyadenylation signal
   2951..3079    -  CDS            NS7B_SARS2: Experimental evidence at protein level: Swiss-Prot protein existence level 1. From Severe acute respiratory syndrome coronavirus 2 (2019-nCoV) (SARS-CoV-2).
   3154..3205    -  promoter       CMVd2 promoter: truncated human cytomegalovirus (CMV) immediate early promoter that yields moderately reduced expression relative to the full-length promoter
   3268..3285    +  promoter       CMV promoter (fragment): human cytomegalovirus (CMV) immediate early promoter
   3358..3661    -  enhancer       CMV enhancer: human cytomegalovirus immediate early enhancer
   3742..3790    +  polyA_signal   poly(A) signal: synthetic polyadenylation signal
   3808..3854    +  terminator     T7 terminator: transcription terminator for bacteriophage T7 RNA polymerase
   3859..3930    -  misc_feature   5' β-globin insulator: insulator upstream of the human β-globin locus (Farrell et al., 2002)
   4082..4218    -  terminator     rrnG terminator: transcription terminator from the E. coli ribosomal RNA rrnG operon (Albrechtsen et al., 1991)
   4231..5091    -  CDS            AmpR: β-lactamase; bla; confers resistance to ampicillin, carbenicillin, and related antibiotics
   5357..5405    -  polyA_signal   poly(A) signal: synthetic polyadenylation signal
   5433..6454    -  CDS            HygR (fragment): hygromycin B phosphotransferase confers resistance to hygromycin
   6464..938     -  promoter       UbC promoter (across the origin): human ubiquitin C promoter
