[The description below was written by a language model from this plasmid's Addgene catalogue record and pLannotate feature annotations shown in this document.]
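Description:
pGBW-m4252953 is a mammalian expression plasmid carrying wild-type SARS-CoV-2 ORF7b, built on the pTwist_CMV_Hygro_6 backbone from which an AarI site was removed. It is propagated in E. coli through a high-copy ColE1/pUC-type origin and selected with ampicillin via a full-length β-lactamase (AmpR) gene. For selection in mammalian cells, a hygromycin B phosphotransferase gene sits downstream of the human ubiquitin C promoter and is followed by a synthetic polyadenylation signal.

The payload is the very short ORF7b coding sequence (about 125 bp according to the catalogue), which the feature table identifies as NS7B_SARS2. It lies on the reverse strand, downstream of the CMV immediate-early enhancer and promoter elements in the same orientation, consistent with the recorded CMV promoter. The catalogue states that the backbone supplies a C-terminal TEV-cleavable S-tag, which would allow affinity capture or detection of the small accessory protein and subsequent tag removal by TEV protease; these tag elements are not separately annotated in the feature table. An SV40 poly(A) signal is annotated just beyond the 3′ end of the ORF, though on the opposite strand, so the table does not clearly resolve which element terminates the ORF7b transcript. The expression unit is flanked by short β-globin insulator elements along with bacterial rrnG and T7 terminators, an arrangement generally intended to isolate the cassette from neighbouring transcription. A few small annotations (β-lactamase and large T antigen fragments) appear to be partial matches rather than functional genes.

The construct is suited to transient expression of tagged ORF7b in mammalian cells or to hygromycin selection of stable lines. The record does not specify particular downstream applications.
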