Addgene plasmid #153637: pGBW-m4252953
Purpose: Mammalian expression plasmid for SARS-CoV-2 ORF7b
Depositing lab: Ginkgo Bioworks & Benjie Chen. Depositing organization: Ginkgo Bioworks.
Backbone
  Vector backbone: pTwist_CMV_Hygro_6 with AarI site removed
  Backbone size w/o insert (bp): 6525
  Vector type: Mammalian Expression
  Selectable markers: Hygromycin
Growth in bacteria
  Bacterial resistance: Ampicillin, 100 μg/mL
  Growth temperature: 37°C
  Growth strain: DH5alpha
  Copy number: High Copy
Gene/Insert
  Gene/Insert name: SARS-CoV-2 ORF7b
  Species: Severe acute respiratory syndrome coronavirus 2
  Insert size (bp): 125
  Mutation: wt
  Entrez Gene: ORF7b (a.k.a. GU280_gp08)
  Promoter: CMV
  Tag / fusion protein: Cleavable TEV;S-tag (C terminal on backbone)
  Cloning method: Unknown
Resource information
  A portion of this plasmid was derived from a plasmid made by: GinkgoBioworks
Depositor comments: NCBI reference sequence: 43740574
How to cite: pGBW-m4252953 was a gift from Ginkgo Bioworks & Benjie Chen (Addgene plasmid # 153637 ; http://n2t.net/addgene:153637 ; RRID:Addgene_153637)
